Addgene plasmid #190617: ZMYND8-dTAG
Purpose: Lentiviral expression plasmid of human ZMYND8 fused with FKBP12G36V for dTAG-mediated degradation
Depositing lab: Junwei Shi. Depositing organization: University of Pennsylvania. Publication: ZMYND8-regulated IRF8 transcription axis is an acute myeloid leukemia dependency. Cao Z, Budinich KA, Huang H, Ren D, Lu B, Zhang Z, Chen Q, Zhou Y, Huang YH, Alikarami F, Kingsley MC, Lenard AK, Wakabayashi A, Khandros E, Bailis W, Qi J, Carroll MP, Blobel GA, Faryabi RB, Bernt KM, Berger SL, Shi J. Mol Cell. 2021 Sep 2;81(17):3604-3622.e10. doi: 10.1016/j.molcel.2021.07.018. Epub 2021 Aug 5. PubMed 34358447.
Backbone
  Vector backbone: LentiV
  Total vector size (bp): 11152
  Vector type: Mammalian Expression, Lentiviral
  Selectable markers: Neomycin (select with G418)
Growth in bacteria
  Bacterial resistance: Ampicillin, 100 μg/mL
  Growth temperature: 37°C
  Growth strain: NEB Stable
  Copy number: High Copy
Gene/Insert
  Gene/Insert name: ZMYND8
  Species: H. sapiens (human)
  Insert size (bp): 3564
  Mutation: synonymous mutation for sgRNA resistance at aa214-218
  Entrez Gene: ZMYND8 (a.k.a. PRKCBP1, PRO2893, RACK7)
  Tag / fusion protein: FKBP12_G36V (C terminal on insert); Flag, 2xHA
Terms and licenses: Academic/Nonprofit Terms; Industry Terms: Not Available to Industry
How to cite: ZMYND8-dTAG was a gift from Junwei Shi (Addgene plasmid # 190617 ; http://n2t.net/addgene:190617 ; RRID:Addgene_190617)
