[The description below was written by a language model from this plasmid's Addgene catalogue record and pLannotate feature annotations shown in this document.]
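Description:
ZMYND8-dTAG is an 11.2 kb third-generation-style, self-inactivating lentiviral expression plasmid built on the LentiV backbone and designed to express human ZMYND8 as a chemically degradable fusion protein in mammalian cells. In bacteria it is maintained through a high-copy ColE1/pUC origin with ampicillin resistance (bla). An f1 origin, an SV40 origin and lac/T7/T3 remnants are also carried over from the backbone. The viral portion comprises an RSV promoter driving a truncated HIV-1 5' LTR, the Ψ packaging signal with a gag fragment, the RRE for Rev-dependent export, a cPPT/CTS, a WPRE to boost transcript stability and expression, and a ΔU3 3' LTR followed by an SV40 polyadenylation signal. Packaging functions must therefore be supplied in trans.

The payload is driven by the EF-1α core promoter. The ZMYND8 coding sequence carries synonymous changes at codons 214–218 that make it resistant to a targeting sgRNA, so it can replace the endogenous protein after CRISPR knockout. It is fused at its C terminus to the mutant FKBP12 degron. The catalogue calls this FKBP12 G36V, while the feature table annotates the same element as the F36V mutant, which binds synthetic ligands that wild-type FKBP12 does not. dTAG molecules exploit this selectivity to recruit an E3 ligase and trigger rapid degradation. Flag and 2xHA tags are listed, but they are not annotated in the feature table, so their positions are not stated. A neomycin phosphotransferase gene lies downstream of the fusion and allows G418 selection of transduced cells. No separate promoter or linker element for it is annotated. According to the associated publication title, the construct was used to study ZMYND8 dependency in acute myeloid leukemia.
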