Features (pLannotate 1.2.2; 27 found; start..end, strand, type, name):
      5..231     +  promoter       RSV promoter: Rous sarcoma virus enhancer/promoter
    232..412     +  LTR            5' LTR (truncated): truncated 5' long terminal repeat (LTR) from HIV-1
    459..584     +  misc_feature   HIV-1 Ψ: packaging signal of human immunodeficiency virus type 1
    568..931     +  CDS            HIV-1 gag (fragment): gag protein from human immunodeficiency virus 1; gag
   1077..1310    +  misc_feature   RRE: The Rev response element (RRE) of HIV-1 allows for Rev-dependent mRNA export from the nucleus to the cytoplasm.
   1687..1713    +  CDS            Rev (fragment): human immunodeficiency virus 1 (HIV-1) Rev protein; rev; enhances nuclear export of unspliced and incompletely spliced viral mRNAs
   1723..1840    +  misc_feature   cPPT/CTS: central polypurine tract and central termination sequence of HIV-1
   1909..2120    +  promoter       EF-1α core promoter: core promoter for human elongation factor EF-1α
   2233..5736    +  CDS            ZMYND8 (sequence partly withheld): PKCB1_HUMAN - Also known as KIAA1125, PRKCBP1, RACK7. Experimental evidence at protein level: Swiss-Prot protein existence level 1. May act as a transcriptional corepressor for KDM5D. Required for KDM5D-mediated down-regulation of diverse metastasis-associated genes; the function seems to involve the recognition of the dual histone signature H3K4me1-H3K14ac. Suppresses prostate cancer cell invasion. From Homo sapiens (Human).
   5743..6063    +  CDS            DmrB: F36V mutant of FK506-binding protein FKBP12 binds synthetic ligands that do not bind wild-type FKBP
   6199..6990    +  CDS            neo: KKA2_KLEPN - Also known as kan, nptII. Experimental evidence at protein level: Swiss-Prot protein existence level 1. Resistance to kanamycin, neomycin, paromomycin, ribostamycin, butirosin and gentamicin B. From Klebsiella pneumoniae.
   7009..7597    +  misc_feature   WPRE: woodchuck hepatitis virus posttranscriptional regulatory element
   7648..7667    +  misc_feature   cPPT/CTS (fragment): central polypurine tract and central termination sequence of HIV-1
   7669..7902    +  LTR            3' LTR (ΔU3): self-inactivating 3' long terminal repeat (LTR) from HIV-1
   7980..8101    +  polyA_signal   SV40 poly(A) signal: SV40 polyadenylation signal
   8141..8276    +  rep_origin     SV40 ori: SV40 origin of replication
   8297..8315    -  promoter       T7 promoter: promoter for bacteriophage T7 RNA polymerase
   8323..8478    +  CDS            lacZα (fragment): LacZα fragment of β-galactosidase; lacZ fragment
   8483..8911    +  rep_origin     f1 ori (sequence partly withheld): f1 bacteriophage origin of replication; arrow indicates direction of (+) strand synthesis
   8964..9068    +  promoter       AmpR promoter: bla
   9069..9929    +  CDS            AmpR: β-lactamase; bla; confers resistance to ampicillin, carbenicillin, and related antibiotics
  10100..10688   +  rep_origin     ori: high-copy-number ColE1/pMB1/pBR322/pUC origin of replication
  10871..10963   +  CDS            lacI (fragment): lac repressor; lacI; The lac repressor binds to the lac operator to inhibit transcription in E. coli. This inhibition can be relieved by adding lactose or isopropyl-β-D-thiogalactopyranoside (IPTG).
  10976..10997   +  protein_bind   CAP binding site: CAP binding activates transcription in the presence of cAMP. E. coli catabolite activator protein
  11012..11042   +  promoter       lac promoter: promoter for the E. coli lac operon
  11046..11068   +  protein_bind   lac operator (fragment): The lac repressor binds to the lac operator to inhibit transcription in E. coli. This inhibition can be relieved by adding lactose or isopropyl-β-D-thiogalactopyranoside (IPTG). lac repressor encoded by lacI
  11111..11129   +  promoter       T3 promoter: promoter for bacteriophage T3 RNA polymerase
>Addgene plasmid #190617 | ZMYND8-dTAG | addgene full sequence | sequence record 373000 | Addgene NGS Result
TTAATGTAGTCTTATGCAATACTCTTGTAGTCTTGCAACATGGTAACGATGAGTTAGCAACATGCCTTAC
AAGGAGAGAAAAAGCACCGTGCATGCCGATTGGTGGAAGTAAGGTGGTACGATCGTGCCTTATTAGGAAG
GCAACAGACGGGTCTGACATGGATTGGACGAACCACTGAATTGCCGCATTGCAGAGATATTGTATTTAAG
TGCCTAGCTCGATACATAAACGGGTCTCTCTGGTTAGACCAGATCTGAGCCTGGGAGCTCTCTGGCTAAC
TAGGGAACCCACTGCTTAAGCCTCAATAAAGCTTGCCTTGAGTGCTTCAAGTAGTGTGTGCCCGTCTGTT
GTGTGACTCTGGTAACTAGAGATCCCTCAGACCCTTTTAGTCAGTGTGGAAAATCTCTAGCAGTGGCGCC
CGAACAGGGACTTGAAAGCGAAAGGGAAACCAGAGGAGCTCTCTCGACGCAGGACTCGGCTTGCTGAAGC
GCGCACGGCAAGAGGCGAGGGGCGGCGACTGGTGAGTACGCCAAAAATTTTGACTAGCGGAGGCTAGAAG
GAGAGAGATGGGTGCGAGAGCGTCAGTATTAAGCGGGGGAGAATTAGATCGCGATGGGAAAAAATTCGGT
TAAGGCCAGGGGGAAAGAAAAAATATAAATTAAAACATATAGTATGGGCAAGCAGGGAGCTAGAACGATT
CGCAGTTAATCCTGGCCTGTTAGAAACATCAGAAGGCTGTAGACAAATACTGGGACAGCTACAACCATCC
CTTCAGACAGGATCAGAAGAACTTAGATCATTATATAATACAGTAGCAACCCTCTATTGTGTGCATCAAA
GGATAGAGATAAAAGACACCAAGGAAGCTTTAGACAAGATAGAGGAAGAGCAAAACAAAAGTAAGACCAC
CGCACAGCAAGCGGCCGCTGATCTTCAGACCTGGAGGAGGAGATATGAGGGACAATTGGAGAAGTGAATT
ATATAAATATAAAGTAGTAAAAATTGAACCATTAGGAGTAGCACCCACCAAGGCAAAGAGAAGAGTGGTG
CAGAGAGAAAAAAGAGCAGTGGGAATAGGAGCTTTGTTCCTTGGGTTCTTGGGAGCAGCAGGAAGCACTA
TGGGCGCAGCGTCAATGACGCTGACGGTACAGGCCAGACAATTATTGTCTGGTATAGTGCAGCAGCAGAA
CAATTTGCTGAGGGCTATTGAGGCGCAACAGCATCTGTTGCAACTCACAGTCTGGGGCATCAAGCAGCTC
CAGGCAAGAATCCTGGCTGTGGAAAGATACCTAAAGGATCAACAGCTCCTGGGGATTTGGGGTTGCTCTG
GAAAACTCATTTGCACCACTGCTGTGCCTTGGAATGCTAGTTGGAGTAATAAATCTCTGGAACAGATTTG
GAATCACACGACCTGGATGGAGTGGGACAGAGAAATTAACAATTACACAAGCTTAATACACTCCTTAATT
GAAGAATCGCAAAACCAGCAAGAAAAGAATGAACAAGAATTATTGGAATTAGATAAATGGGCAAGTTTGT
GGAATTGGTTTAACATAACAAATTGGCTGTGGTATATAAAATTATTCATAATGATAGTAGGAGGCTTGGT
AGGTTTAAGAATAGTTTTTGCTGTACTTTCTATAGTGAATAGAGTTAGGCAGGGATATTCACCATTATCG
TTTCAGACCCACCTCCCAACCCCGAGGGGACCCAGACCACAATTTTAAAAGAAAAGGGGGGATTGGGGGG
TACAGTGCAGGGGAAAGAATAGTAGACATAATAGCAACAGACATACAAACTAAAGAATTACAAAAACAAA
TTACAAAAATTCAAAATTTTCGGGTTTATTACAGGGACAGCAGAGATCCACTTTGGCGCCGGCTCGAGTG
GCTCCGGTGCCCGTCAGTGGGCAGAGCGCACATCGCCCACAGTCCCCGAGAAGTTGGGGGGAGGGGTCGG
CAATTGAACCGGTGCCTAGAGAAGGTGGCGCGGGGTAAACTGGGAAAGTGATGTCGTGTACTGGCTCCGC
CTTTTTCCCGAGGGTGGGGGAGAACCGTATATAAGTGCAGTAGTCGCCGTGAACGTTCTTTTTCGCAACG
GGTTTGCCGCCAGAACACAGGTGTCGTGACGCGGGATCCGCCACCATGGATTACAAAGACGATGACGATA
AGATGCATCCACAGAGCTTGGCTGAAGAGGAAATAAAAACAGAACAGGAGGTGGTAGAGGGCATGGATAT
CTCTACTCGCTCCAAAGATCCTGGCTCTGCAGAGAGAACAGCCCAGAAAAGAAAGTTCCCCAGCCCTCCA
CATTCTTCCAATGGCCACTCGCCGCAGGACACATCAACAAGCCCCATTAAAAAGAAAAAGAAACCTGGCT
TACTGAACAGTAACAATAAGGAGCAGTCAGAACTAAGACATGGTCCGTTTTACTATATGAAGCAGCCACT
CACCACAGACCCTGTTGATGTTGTACCGCAGGATGGACGGAATGATTTCTACTGCTGGGTTTGTCACCGG
GAAGGCCAAGTCCTTTGCTGTGAGCTCTGTCCCCGGGTTTATCACGCTAAGTGTCTGAGACTGACATCGG
AACCAGAGGGGGACTGGTTTTGTCCTGAATGTGAGAAAATTACAGTAGCAGAATGCATCGAGACCCAGAG
TAAAGCCATGACAATGCTCACCATTGAACAGTTAAGTTACCTGCTCAAGTTTGCCATTCAGAAAATGAAA
CAGCCAGGGACAGATGCATTCCAGAAGCCCGTTCCATTGGAACAGCACCCTGACTATGCGGAATACATCT
TCCATCCAATGGATTTGTGCACCCTTGAAAAGAATGCGAAAAAGAAAATGTATGGCTGCACAGAAGCCTT
CCTGGCTGATGCAAAGTGGATTTTGCACAACTGCATCATTTATAATGGGGGAAATCACAAATTGACGCAA
ATAGCGAAAGTAGTCATCAAAATCTGTGAACATGAGATGAATGAAATCGAAGTATGTCCAGAATGTTATC
TAGCTGCTTGCCAAAAACGAGATAACTGGTTTTGTGAGCCTTGTAGCAATCCACATCCTTTGGTCTGGGC
CAAACTGAAGGGGTTTCCATTCTGGCCTGCAAAAGCTCTAAGGGATAAAGACGGGCAGGTCGATGCCCGA
TTCTTTGGACAACATGACAGGGCCTGGGTTCCAATAAATAATTGCTACCTCATGTCTAAAGAAATTCCTT
TTTCTGTGAAAAAGACTAAGAGCATCTTCAACAGTGCCATGCAAGAGATGGAGGTTTACGTGGAGAACAT
CCGCAGGAAGTTTGGGGTTTTTAATTACTCTCCATTTAGGACACCCTACACACCCAACAGCCAGTATCAA
ATGCTGCTCGATCCCACCAACCCCAGCGCCGGCACTGCCAAGATAGACAAGCAGGAGAAGGTCAAGCTCA
ACTTTGACATGACGGCATCCCCCAAGATCCTGATGAGCAAGCCTGTGCTGAGTGGGGGCACAGGCCGCCG
GATTTCCTTGTCGGATATGCCGCGCTCCCCCATGAGCACAAACTCTTCTGTGCACACGGGCTCCGACGTG
GAGCAGGATGCTGAGAAGAAGGCCACGTCGAGCCACTTCAGTGCGAGCGAGGAGTCCATGGACTTCCTGG
ATAAGAGCACAGCTTCACCAGCCTCCACCAAGACGGGACAAGCAGGGAGTTTATCCGGCAGCCCAAAGCC
CTTCTCTCCTCAACTGTCAGCTCCTATCACGACGAAAACGGACAAAACCTCCACCACCGGCAGCATCCTG
AATCTTAACCTGGATCGAAGCAAAGCTGAGATGGATTTGAAGGAGCTGAGCGAGTCGGTCCAGCAACAGT
CCACCCCTGTTCCTCTCATCTCTCCCAAGCGCCAGATTCGTAGCAGGTTCCAGCTGAATCTTGACAAGAC
CATAGAGAGTTGCAAAGCACAATTAGGCATAAATGAAATCTCGGAAGATGTCTATACGGCCGTAGAGCAC
AGCGATTCGGAGGATTCTGAGAAGTCAGATAGTAGCGATAGTGAGTATATCAGTGATGATGAGCAGAAGT
CTAAGAACGAGCCAGAAGACACAGAGGACAAAGAAGGTTGTCAGATGGACAAAGAGCCATCTGCTGTTAA
AAAAAAGCCCAAGCCTACAAACCCAGTGGAGATTAAAGAGGAGCTGAAAAGCACGTCACCAGCCAGCGAG
AAGGCAGACCCTGGAGCAGTCAAGGACAAGGCCAGCCCTGAGCCTGAGAAGGACTTTTCCGAAAAGGCAA
AACCTTCACCTCACCCCATAAAGGATAAACTGAAGGGAAAAGATGAGACGGATTCCCCAACAGTCCATTT
GGGCCTGGACTCTGATTCAGAGAGCGAACTTGTCATAGATTTAGGAGAAGACCATTCTGGGCGGGAGGGT
CGAAAAAATAAGAAGGAACCCAAAGAACCATCTCCCAAACAGGATGTTGTAGGTAAAACTCCACCATCCA
CGACGGTGGGCAGCCATTCTCCCCCGGAAACACCGGTGCTCACCCGCTCTTCCGCCCAAACTTCCGCGGC
TGGCGCCACAGCCACCACCAGCACGTCCTCCACGGTCACCGTCACGGCCCCGGCCCCCGCCGCCACAGGA
AGCCCAGTGAAAAAGCAGAGGCCGCTTTTACCGAAGGAGACTGCCCCGGCCGTGCAGCGGGTCGTGTGGA
ACTCATCAACTGTCCAGCAGAAGGAGATCACACAGAGCCCATCCACGTCCACCATCACCCTGGTGACCAG
CACACAGTCATCGCCCCTGGTCACCAGCTCGGGGTCCATGAGCACCCTTGTGTCCTCAGTCAACGCTGAC
CTGCCCATCGCCACTGCCTCAGCTGATGTCGCCGCTGATATTGCCAAGTACACTAGCAAAATGATGGATG
CAATAAAAGGAACAATGACAGAAATATACAACGATCTTTCTAAA
[378 nt withheld, positions 4945-5322]
GTGAACACAGAAACACTAAATAAGTCCTCCCAGGGGAGCTCCTCGAGCACACAATCAGCACCTTCAGAAA
CGGCCAGCGCCTCCAAAGAGAAGGAGACGTCAGCTGAGAAAAGCAAGGAGAGTGGCTCGACCCTTGACCT
TTCTGGCTCCAGAGAGACGCCCTCCTCCATTCTCTTAGGCTCCAACCAAGGCTCTGTTAGCAAAAGGTGT
GACAAGCAACCTGCCTATGCCCCAACCACCACAGACCACCAGCCGCACCCCAACTACCCCGCCCAGAAGT
ACCATTCCCGGAGTAATAAATCCAGTTGGAGCAGCAGTGATGAGAAGAGGGGATCGACACGTTCCGATCA
CAACACCAGTACCAGCACGAAGAGCCTCCTCCCGAAAGAGTCTCGGCTGGACACCTTCTGGGACGCTAGC
GGAGTGCAGGTGGAAACCATCTCCCCAGGAGACGGGCGCACCTTCCCCAAGCGCGGCCAGACCTGCGTGG
TGCACTACACCGGGATGCTTGAAGATGGAAAGAAAGTTGATTCCTCCCGGGACAGAAACAAGCCCTTTAA
GTTTATGCTAGGCAAGCAGGAGGTGATCCGAGGCTGGGAAGAAGGGGTTGCCCAGATGAGTGTGGGTCAG
AGAGCCAAACTGACTATATCTCCAGATTATGCCTATGGTGCCACTGGGCACCCAGGCATCATCCCACCAC
ATGCCACTCTCGTCTTCGATGTGGAGCTTCTAAAACTGGAAGGCGGCTACCCCTACGACGTGCCCGACTA
CGCCGGCTATCCGTATGATGTCCCGGACTATGCAGGCAGCGGCAGCGGCGCCACCAACTTCAGCCTGCTG
AAGCAGGCCGGCGACGTGGAGGAGAACCCCGGCCCCATGATTGAACAAGATGGATTGCACGCAGGTTCTC
CGGCCGCTTGGGTGGAGAGGCTATTCGGCTATGACTGGGCACAACAGACAATCGGCTGCTCTGATGCCGC
CGTGTTCCGGCTGTCAGCGCAGGGGCGCCCGGTTCTTTTTGTCAAGACCGACCTGTCCGGTGCCCTGAAT
GAACTGCAGGACGAGGCAGCGCGGCTATCGTGGCTGGCCACGACGGGCGTTCCTTGCGCAGCTGTGCTCG
ACGTTGTCACTGAAGCGGGAAGGGACTGGCTGCTATTGGGCGAAGTGCCGGGGCAGGATCTCCTGTCATC
TCACCTTGCTCCTGCCGAGAAAGTATCCATCATGGCTGATGCAATGCGGCGGCTGCATACGCTTGATCCG
GCTACCTGCCCATTCGACCACCAAGCGAAACATCGCATCGAGCGAGCACGTACTCGGATGGAAGCCGGTC
TTGTCGATCAGGATGATCTGGACGAAGAGCATCAGGGGCTCGCGCCAGCCGAACTGTTCGCCAGGCTCAA
GGCGCGCATGCCCGACGGCGAGGATCTCGTCGTGACCCATGGCGATGCCTGCTTGCCGAATATCATGGTG
GAAAATGGCCGCTTTTCTGGATTCATCGACTGTGGCCGGCTGGGTGTGGCGGACCGCTATCAGGACATAG
CGTTGGCTACCCGTGATATTGCTGAAGAGCTTGGCGGCGAATGGGCTGACCGCTTCCTCGTGCTTTACGG
TATCGCCGCTCCCGATTCGCAGCGCATCGCCTTCTATCGCCTTCTTGACGAGTTCTTCTGAACGCGTTAA
GTCGACAATCAACCTCTGGATTACAAAATTTGTGAAAGATTGACTGGTATTCTTAACTATGTTGCTCCTT
TTACGCTATGTGGATACGCTGCTTTAATGCCTTTGTATCATGCTATTGCTTCCCGTATGGCTTTCATTTT
CTCCTCCTTGTATAAATCCTGGTTGCTGTCTCTTTATGAGGAGTTGTGGCCCGTTGTCAGGCAACGTGGC
GTGGTGTGCACTGTGTTTGCTGACGCAACCCCCACTGGTTGGGGCATTGCCACCACCTGTCAGCTCCTTT
CCGGGACTTTCGCTTTCCCCCTCCCTATTGCCACGGCGGAACTCATCGCCGCCTGCCTTGCCCGCTGCTG
GACAGGGGCTCGGCTGTTGGGCACTGACAATTCCGTGGTGTTGTCGGGGAAATCATCGTCCTTTCCTTGG
CTGCTCGCCTGTGTTGCCACCTGGATTCTGCGCGGGACGTCCTTCTGCTACGTCCCTTCGGCCCTCAATC
CAGCGGACCTTCCTTCCCGCGGCCTGCTGCCGGCTCTGCGGCCTCTTCCGCGTCTTCGCCTTCGCCCTCA
GACGAGTCGGATCTCCCTTTGGGCCGCCTCCCCGCGTCGACTTTAAGACCAATGACTTACAAGGCAGCTG
TAGATCTTAGCCACTTTTTAAAAGAAAAGGGGGGACTGGAAGGGCTAATTCACTCCCAACGAAGACAAGA
TCTGCTTTTTGCTTGTACTGGGTCTCTCTGGTTAGACCAGATCTGAGCCTGGGAGCTCTCTGGCTAACTA
GGGAACCCACTGCTTAAGCCTCAATAAAGCTTGCCTTGAGTGCTTCAAGTAGTGTGTGCCCGTCTGTTGT
GTGACTCTGGTAACTAGAGATCCCTCAGACCCTTTTAGTCAGTGTGGAAAATCTCTAGCAGTACGTATAG
TAGTTCATGTCATCTTATTATTCAGTATTTATAACTTGCAAAGAAATGAATATCAGAGAGTGAGAGGAAC
TTGTTTATTGCAGCTTATAATGGTTACAAATAAAGCAATAGCATCACAAATTTCACAAATAAAGCATTTT
TTTCACTGCATTCTAGTTGTGGTTTGTCCAAACTCATCAATGTATCTTATCATGTCTGGCTCTAGCTATC
CCGCCCCTAACTCCGCCCATCCCGCCCCTAACTCCGCCCAGTTCCGCCCATTCTCCGCCCCATGGCTGAC
TAATTTTTTTTATTTATGCAGAGGCCGAGGCCGCCTCGGCCTCTGAGCTATTCCAGAAGTAGTGAGGAGG
CTTTTTTGGAGGCCTAGGGACGTACCCAATTCGCCCTATAGTGAGTCGTATTACGCGCGCTCACTGGCCG
TCGTTTTACAACGTCGTGACTGGGAAAACCCTGGCGTTACCCAACTTAATCGCCTTGCAGCACATCCCCC
TTTCGCCAGCTGGCGTAATAGCGAAGAGGCCCGCACCGATCGCCCTTCCCAACAGTTGCGCAGCCTGAAT
GGCGAATGGG
[124 nt withheld, positions 8483-8606]
C
[91 nt withheld, positions 8608-8698]
A
[49 nt withheld, positions 8700-8748]
CCTTTGACGTTGGAGTCCACGTTCTTT
[37 nt withheld, positions 8776-8812]
ACCCTATCTCGGTCTATTCTTTTGATTTATAAGGGATTTTGCCGATTTCGGCCTATTGGTTAAAAAATGA
GCTGATTTAACAAAAATTTAACGCGAATTTTAACAAAATATTAACGCTTACAATTTAGGTGGCACTTTTC
GGGGAAATGTGCGCGGAACCCCTATTTGTTTATTTTTCTAAATACATTCAAATATGTATCCGCTCATGAG
ACAATAACCCTGATAAATGCTTCAATAATATTGAAAAAGGAAGAGTATGAGTATTCAACATTTCCGTGTC
GCCCTTATTCCCTTTTTTGCGGCATTTTGCCTTCCTGTTTTTGCTCACCCAGAAACGCTGGTGAAAGTAA
AAGATGCTGAAGATCAGTTGGGTGCACGAGTGGGTTACATCGAACTGGATCTCAACAGCGGTAAGATCCT
TGAGAGTTTTCGCCCCGAAGAACGTTTTCCAATGATGAGCACTTTTAAAGTTCTGCTATGTGGCGCGGTA
TTATCCCGTATTGACGCCGGGCAAGAGCAACTCGGTCGCCGCATACACTATTCTCAGAATGACTTGGTTG
AGTACTCACCAGTCACAGAAAAGCATCTTACGGATGGCATGACAGTAAGAGAATTATGCAGTGCTGCCAT
AACCATGAGTGATAACACTGCGGCCAACTTACTTCTGACAACGATCGGAGGACCGAAGGAGCTAACCGCT
TTTTTGCACAACATGGGGGATCATGTAACTCGCCTTGATCGTTGGGAACCGGAGCTGAATGAAGCCATAC
CAAACGACGAGCGTGACACCACGATGCCTGTAGCAATGGCAACAACGTTGCGCAAACTATTAACTGGCGA
ACTACTTACTCTAGCTTCCCGGCAACAATTAATAGACTGGATGGAGGCGGATAAAGTTGCAGGACCACTT
CTGCGCTCGGCCCTTCCGGCTGGCTGGTTTATTGCTGATAAATCTGGAGCCGGTGAGCGTGGGTCTCGCG
GTATCATTGCAGCACTGGGGCCAGATGGTAAGCCCTCCCGTATCGTAGTTATCTACACGACGGGGAGTCA
GGCAACTATGGATGAACGAAATAGACAGATCGCTGAGATAGGTGCCTCACTGATTAAGCATTGGTAACTG
TCAGACCAAGTTTACTCATATATACTTTAGATTGATTTAAAACTTCATTTTTAATTTAAAAGGATCTAGG
TGAAGATCCTTTTTGATAATCTCATGACCAAAATCCCTTAACGTGAGTTTTCGTTCCACTGAGCGTCAGA
CCCCGTAGAAAAGATCAAAGGATCTTCTTGAGATCCTTTTTTTCTGCGCGTAATCTGCTGCTTGCAAACA
AAAAAACCACCGCTACCAGCGGTGGTTTGTTTGCCGGATCAAGAGCTACCAACTCTTTTTCCGAAGGTAA
CTGGCTTCAGCAGAGCGCAGATACCAAATACTGTTCTTCTAGTGTAGCCGTAGTTAGGCCACCACTTCAA
GAACTCTGTAGCACCGCCTACATACCTCGCTCTGCTAATCCTGTTACCAGTGGCTGCTGCCAGTGGCGAT
AAGTCGTGTCTTACCGGGTTGGACTCAAGACGATAGTTACCGGATAAGGCGCAGCGGTCGGGCTGAACGG
GGGGTTCGTGCACACAGCCCAGCTTGGAGCGAACGACCTACACCGAACTGAGATACCTACAGCGTGAGCT
ATGAGAAAGCGCCACGCTTCCCGAAGGGAGAAAGGCGGACAGGTATCCGGTAAGCGGCAGGGTCGGAACA
GGAGAGCGCACGAGGGAGCTTCCAGGGGGAAACGCCTGGTATCTTTATAGTCCTGTCGGGTTTCGCCACC
TCTGACTTGAGCGTCGATTTTTGTGATGCTCGTCAGGGGGGCGGAGCCTATGGAAAAACGCCAGCAACGC
GGCCTTTTTACGGTTCCTGGCCTTTTGCTGGCCTTTTGCTCACATGTTCTTTCCTGCGTTATCCCCTGAT
TCTGTGGATAACCGTATTACCGCCTTTGAGTGAGCTGATACCGCTCGCCGCAGCCGAACGACCGAGCGCA
GCGAGTCAGTGAGCGAGGAAGCGGAAGAGCGCCCAATACGCAAACCGCCTCTCCCCGCGCGTTGGCCGAT
TCATTAATGCAGCTGGCACGACAGGTTTCCCGACTGGAAAGCGGGCAGTGAGCGCAACGCAATTAATGTG
AGTTAGCTCACTCATTAGGCACCCCAGGCTTTACACTTTATGCTTCCGGCTCGTATGTTGTGTGGAATTG
TGAGCGGATAACAATTTCACACAGGAAACAGCTATGACCATGATTACGCCAAGCGCGCAATTAACCCTCA
CTAAAGGGAACAAAAGCTGGAGCTGCAAGC
